>Addgene plasmid #128912 | JB20 | addgene full sequence | sequence record 254210 | Addgene NGS Result
GACGGATCGGGAGATCTCCCGATCCCCTATGGTGCACTCTCAGTACAATCTGCTCTGATGCCGCATAGTT
AAGCCAGTATCTGCTCCCTGCTTGTGTGTTGGAGGTCGCTGAGTAGTGCGCGAGCAAAATTTAAGCTACA
ACAAGGCAAGGCTTGACCGACAATTGCATGAAGAATCTGCTTAGGGTTAGGCGTTTTGCGCTGCTTCGCG
ATGTACGGGCCAGATATACGCGTTGACATTGATTATTGACTAGTTATTAATAGTAATCAATTACGGGGTC
ATTAGTTCATAGCCCATATATGGAGTTCCGCGTTACATAACTTACGGTAAATGGCCCGCCTGGCTGACCG
CCCAACGACCCCCGCCCATTGACGTCAATAATGACGTATGTTCCCATAGTAACGCCAATAGGGACTTTCC
ATTGACGTCAATGGGTGGAGTATTTACGGTAAACTGCCCACTTGGCAGTACATCAAGTGTATCATATGCC
AAGTACGCCCCCTATTGACGTCAATGACGGTAAATGGCCCGCCTGGCATTATGCCCAGTACATGACCTTA
TGGGACTTTCCTACTTGGCAGTACATCTACGTATTAGTCATCGCTATTACCATGGTGATGCGGTTTTGGC
AGTACATCAATGGGCGTGGATAGCGGTTTGACTCACGGGGATTTCCAAGTCTCCACCCCATTGACGTCAA
TGGGAGTTTGTTTTGGCACCAAAATCAACGGGACTTTCCAAAATGTCGTAACAACTCCGCCCCATTGACG
CAAATGGGCGGTAGGCGTGTACGGTGGGAGGTCTATATAAGCAGAGCTCTCTGGCTAACTAGAGAACCCA
CTGCTTACTGGCTTATCGAAATTAATACGACTCACTATAGGGAGACCCAAGCTGGCTAGCAAGCTTACCG
GTATGGGCACCCGCGACGACGAGTACGACTATCTCTTCAAAGTTGTCCTTATTGGAGATTCTGGTGTTGG
AAAGAGTAATCTCTTGTCTCGATTTACTCGAAATGAGTTTAATCTCGAAAGTAAGAGCACCATTGGAGTA
GAGTTTGCAACAAGAAGCATCCAGGTTGATGGGAAAACAATAAAGGCACAGATATGGGACACGGCAGGGC
TGGAGCGATACCGAGCTATAACATCAGCATATTATCGTGGAGCTGTAGGTGCCTTACTGGTTTATGACAT
TGCTAAGCATCTCACATATGAAAATGTAGAACGATGGCTGAAAGAACTGAGAGATCATGCTGATAGTAAC
ATTGTTATCATGCTTGTGGGCAATAAGAGTGATTTGCGTCATCTCAGGGCAGTTCCTACAGATGAAGCAA
GAGCTTTTGCAGAAAAGAATGGTTTGTCATTCATTGAGACTTCCGCTCTAGACTCTACAAATGTAGAAGC
TGCTTTTCAGACAATTCTGACAGAGATATACCGCATTGTTTCCCAGAAACAAATGTCAGACAGACGTGAA
AATGACATGTCTCCAAGCAACAATGTGGTTCCTATTCATGTTCCACCAACCACTGAAAACAAGCCAAAGG
TGCAGGAATTCGGAGCCGGAGCTGGTACCATGGACAAGGACAACACCGTGCCCCTGAAGCTGATCGCCCT
GCTGGCCAACGGCGAGTTCCACTCTGGCGAGCAGCTGGGAGAGACCCTGGGAATGAGCAGAGCCGCCATC
AACAAGCACATCCAGACACTGAGAGACTGGGGAGTGGACGTGTTCACCGTGCCTGGCAAGGGCTACAGCC
TGCCTGAGCCTATCCAGCTGCTGAACGCCAAGCAGATCCTGGGACAGCTGGATGGCGGAAGCGTGGCCGT
GCTGCCTGTGATCGACTCCACCAATCAGTACCTGCTGGACAGAATCGGAGAGCTGAAGTCCGGCGACGCC
TGCATCGCCGAGTACCAGCAGGCTGGCAGAGGAGGCAGAGGACGGAAGTGGTTCAGCCCATTCGGAGCCA
ACCTGTACCTGTCCATGTTCTGGAGACTGGAGCAGGGACCTGCTGCTGCCATCGGACTGAGTCTGGTGAT
CGGAATCGTGATGGCCGAGGTGCTGAGAAAGCTGGGAGCCGACAAGGTGAGAGTGAAGTGGCCTAATGAC
CTGTACCTCCAGGACCGCAAGCTGGCTGGCATCCTGGTGGAGCTGACAGGCAAGACAGGCGATGCCGCTC
AGATCGTGATCGGAGCCGGAATCAACATGGCCATGAGAAGAGTGGAGGAGAGCGTGGTGAACCAGGGCTG
GATCACCCTGCAGGAGGCTGGCATCAACCTGGACCGGAACACCCTGGCCGCCATGCTGATCAGAGAGCTG
AGAGCCGCTCTGGAGCTGTTCGAGCAGGAGGGACTGGCTCCTTACCTGAGCAGATGGGAGAAGCTGGACA
ACTTCATCAACAGACCTGTGAAGCTGATCATCGGCGACAAGGAAATCTTCGGCATCTCCAGAGGAATCGA
CAAGCAGGGAGCTCTGCTGCTGGAGCAGGACGGAATCATCAAGCCCTGGATGGGCGGAGAAATCTCCCTG
AGAAGCGCAGAGAAGGGATCCGTCGACGGAGCCGGTGCTGGCGCATACCCCTACGACGTGCCCGACTACG
CAGGCTCCGCAGTTCCAGCGGTAGAAATCACCCACACCTTCTGGGAAAGGAACCTGCCCTCTGTTTCTGG
CCTGCTGAAGATCATTGGATTTTCCACATCAGTAACTGCCCTGGGGTTTGTGCTGTACAAATACAAGCTC
CTGCCACGGTCTTGACCCGGGGATATCCAGCACAGTGGCGGCCGCTCGAGTCTAGAGGGCCCGTTTAAAC
CCGCTGATCAGCCTCGACTGTGCCTTCTAGTTGCCAGCCATCTGTTGTTTGCCCCTCCCCCGTGCCTTCC
TTGACCCTGGAAGGTGCCACTCCCACTGTCCTTTCCTAATAAAATGAGGAAATTGCATCGCATTGTCTGA
GTAGGTGTCATTCTATTCTGGGGGGTGGGGTGGGGCAGGACAGCAAGGGGGAGGATTGGGAAGACAATAG
CAGGCATGCTGGGGATGCGGTGGGCTCTATGGCTTCTGAGGCGGAAAGAACCAGCTGGGGCTCTAGGGGG
TATCCCC
[124 nt withheld, positions 3088-3211]
C
[91 nt withheld, positions 3213-3303]
A
[49 nt withheld, positions 3305-3353]
CCTTTGACGTTGGAGTCCACGTTCTTT
[37 nt withheld, positions 3381-3417]
ACCCTATCTCGGTCTATTCTTTTGATTTATAAGGGATTTTGCCGATTTCGGCCTATTGGTTAAAAAATGA
GCTGATTTAACAAAAATTTAACGCGAATTAATTCTGTGGAATGTGTGTCAGTTAGGGTGTGGAAAGTCCC
CAGGCTCCCCAGCAGGCAGAAGTATGCAAAGCATGCATCTCAATTAGTCAGCAACCAGGTGTGGAAAGTC
CCCAGGCTCCCCAGCAGGCAGAAGTATGCAAAGCATGCATCTCAATTAGTCAGCAACCATAGTCCCGCCC
CTAACTCCGCCCATCCCGCCCCTAACTCCGCCCAGTTCCGCCCATTCTCCGCCCCATGGCTGACTAATTT
TTTTTATTTATGCAGAGGCCGAGGCCGCCTCTGCCTCTGAGCTATTCCAGAAGTAGTGAGGAGGCTTTTT
TGGAGGCCTAGGCTTTTGCAAAAAGCTCCCGGGAGCTTGTATATCCATTTTCGGATCTGATCAAGAGACA
GGATGAGGATCGTTTCGCATGATTGAACAAGATGGATTGCACGCAGGTTCTCCGGCCGCTTGGGTGGAGA
GGCTATTCGGCTATGACTGGGCACAACAGACAATCGGCTGCTCTGATGCCGCCGTGTTCCGGCTGTCAGC
GCAGGGGCGCCCGGTTCTTTTTGTCAAGACCGACCTGTCCGGTGCCCTGAATGAACTGCAGGACGAGGCA
GCGCGGCTATCGTGGCTGGCCACGACGGGCGTTCCTTGCGCAGCTGTGCTCGACGTTGTCACTGAAGCGG
GAAGGGACTGGCTGCTATTGGGCGAAGTGCCGGGGCAGGATCTCCTGTCATCTCACCTTGCTCCTGCCGA
GAAAGTATCCATCATGGCTGATGCAATGCGGCGGCTGCATACGCTTGATCCGGCTACCTGCCCATTCGAC
CACCAAGCGAAACATCGCATCGAGCGAGCACGTACTCGGATGGAAGCCGGTCTTGTCGATCAGGATGATC
TGGACGAAGAGCATCAGGGGCTCGCGCCAGCCGAACTGTTCGCCAGGCTCAAGGCGCGCATGCCCGACGG
CGAGGATCTCGTCGTGACCCATGGCGATGCCTGCTTGCCGAATATCATGGTGGAAAATGGCCGCTTTTCT
GGATTCATCGACTGTGGCCGGCTGGGTGTGGCGGACCGCTATCAGGACATAGCGTTGGCTACCCGTGATA
TTGCTGAAGAGCTTGGCGGCGAATGGGCTGACCGCTTCCTCGTGCTTTACGGTATCGCCGCTCCCGATTC
GCAGCGCATCGCCTTCTATCGCCTTCTTGACGAGTTCTTCTGAGCGGGACTCTGGGGTTCGAAATGACCG
ACCAAGCGACGCCCAACCTGCCATCACGAGATTTCGATTCCACCGCCGCCTTCTATGAAAGGTTGGGCTT
CGGAATCGTTTTCCGGGACGCCGGCTGGATGATCCTCCAGCGCGGGGATCTCATGCTGGAGTTCTTCGCC
CACCCCAACTTGTTTATTGCAGCTTATAATGGTTACAAATAAAGCAATAGCATCACAAATTTCACAAATA
AAGCATTTTTTTCACTGCATTCTAGTTGTGGTTTGTCCAAACTCATCAATGTATCTTATCATGTCTGTAT
ACCGTCGACCTCTAGCTAGAGCTTGGCGTAATCATGGTCATAGCTGTTTCCTGTGTGAAATTGTTATCCG
CTCACAATTCCACACAACATACGAGCCGGAAGCATAAAGTGTAAAGCCTGGGGTGCCTAATGAGTGAGCT
AACTCACATTAATTGCGTTGCGCTCACTGCCCGCTTTCCAGTCGGGAAACCTGTCGTGCCAGCTGCATTA
ATGAATCGGCCAACGCGCGGGGAGAGGCGGTTTGCGTATTGGGCGCTCTTCCGCTTCCTCGCTCACTGAC
TCGCTGCGCTCGGTCGTTCGGCTGCGGCGAGCGGTATCAGCTCACTCAAAGGCGGTAATACGGTTATCCA
CAGAATCAGGGGATAACGCAGGAAAGAACATGTGAGCAAAAGGCCAGCAAAAGGCCAGGAACCGTAAAAA
GGCCGCGTTGCTGGCGTTTTTCCATAGGCTCCGCCCCCCTGACGAGCATCACAAAAATCGACGCTCAAGT
CAGAGGTGGCGAAACCCGACAGGACTATAAAGATACCAGGCGTTTCCCCCTGGAAGCTCCCTCGTGCGCT
CTCCTGTTCCGACCCTGCCGCTTACCGGATACCTGTCCGCCTTTCTCCCTTCGGGAAGCGTGGCGCTTTC
TCATAGCTCACGCTGTAGGTATCTCAGTTCGGTGTAGGTCGTTCGCTCCAAGCTGGGCTGTGTGCACGAA
CCCCCCGTTCAGCCCGACCGCTGCGCCTTATCCGGTAACTATCGTCTTGAGTCCAACCCGGTAAGACACG
ACTTATCGCCACTGGCAGCAGCCACTGGTAACAGGATTAGCAGAGCGAGGTATGTAGGCGGTGCTACAGA
GTTCTTGAAGTGGTGGCCTAACTACGGCTACACTAGAAGAACAGTATTTGGTATCTGCGCTCTGCTGAAG
CCAGTTACCTTCGGAAAAAGAGTTGGTAGCTCTTGATCCGGCAAACAAACCACCGCTGGTAGCGGTGGTT
TTTTTGTTTGCAAGCAGCAGATTACGCGCAGAAAAAAAGGATCTCAAGAAGATCCTTTGATCTTTTCTAC
GGGGTCTGACGCTCAGTGGAACGAAAACTCACGTTAAGGGATTTTGGTCATGAGATTATCAAAAAGGATC
TTCACCTAGATCCTTTTAAATTAAAAATGAAGTTTTAAATCAATCTAAAGTATATATGAGTAAACTTGGT
CTGACAGTTACCAATGCTTAATCAGTGAGGCACCTATCTCAGCGATCTGTCTATTTCGTTCATCCATAGT
TGCCTGACTCCCCGTCGTGTAGATAACTACGATACGGGAGGGCTTACCATCTGGCCCCAGTGCTGCAATG
ATACCGCGAGACCCACGCTCACCGGCTCCAGATTTATCAGCAATAAACCAGCCAGCCGGAAGGGCCGAGC
GCAGAAGTGGTCCTGCAACTTTATCCGCCTCCATCCAGTCTATTAATTGTTGCCGGGAAGCTAGAGTAAG
TAGTTCGCCAGTTAATAGTTTGCGCAACGTTGTTGCCATTGCTACAGGCATCGTGGTGTCACGCTCGTCG
TTTGGTATGGCTTCATTCAGCTCCGGTTCCCAACGATCAAGGCGAGTTACATGATCCCCCATGTTGTGCA
AAAAAGCGGTTAGCTCCTTCGGTCCTCCGATCGTTGTCAGAAGTAAGTTGGCCGCAGTGTTATCACTCAT
GGTTATGGCAGCACTGCATAATTCTCTTACTGTCATGCCATCCGTAAGATGCTTTTCTGTGACTGGTGAG
TACTCAACCAAGTCATTCTGAGAATAGTGTATGCGGCGACCGAGTTGCTCTTGCCCGGCGTCAATACGGG
ATAATACCGCGCCACATAGCAGAACTTTAAAAGTGCTCATCATTGGAAAACGTTCTTCGGGGCGAAAACT
CTCAAGGATCTTACCGCTGTTGAGATCCAGTTCGATGTAACCCACTCGTGCACCCAACTGATCTTCAGCA
TCTTTTACTTTCACCAGCGTTTCTGGGTGAGCAAAAACAGGAAGGCAAAATGCCGCAAAAAAGGGAATAA
GGGCGACACGGAAATGTTGAATACTCATACTCTTCCTTTTTCAATATTATTGAAGCATTTATCAGGGTTA
TTGTCTCATGAGCGGATACATATTTGAATGTATTTAGAAAAATAAACAAATAGGGGTTCCGCGCACATTT
CCCCGAAAAGTGCCACCTGACGTC
Features (pLannotate 1.2.2; 22 found; start..end, strand, type, name):
     28..80      -  misc_feature   bom (fragment): basis of mobility region from pBR322
    235..614     +  enhancer       CMV enhancer: human cytomegalovirus immediate early enhancer
    615..818     +  promoter       CMV promoter: human cytomegalovirus (CMV) immediate early promoter
    814..847     +  LTR            5' LTR (truncated) (fragment): truncated 5' long terminal repeat (LTR) from HIV-1
    863..881     +  promoter       T7 promoter: promoter for bacteriophage T7 RNA polymerase
    913..1545    +  CDS            RAB11A: RB11A_HUMAN - Also known as RAB11. Experimental evidence at protein level: Swiss-Prot protein existence level 1. The small GTPases Rab are key regulators of intracellular membrane trafficking, from the formation of transport vesicles to their fusion with membranes. Rabs cycle between an inactive GDP-bound form and an active GTP-bound form that is able to recruit to membranes different set of downstream effectors directly responsible for vesicle formation, movement, tethering and fusion. The small Rab GTPase RAB11A regulates endocytic recycling. Acts as a major regulator of membrane delivery du
   1576..2535    +  CDS            BirA(R118G): promiscuous R118G mutant of the E. coli biotin protein ligase (Cronan, 2005) also known as BirA* or BioID
   2602..2742    +  CDS            MAOA (fragment): AOFA_HUMAN - Experimental evidence at protein level: Swiss-Prot protein existence level 1. Catalyzes the oxidative deamination of biogenic and xenobiotic amines and has important functions in the metabolism of neuroactive and vasoactive amines in the central nervous system and peripheral tissues. MAOA preferentially oxidizes biogenic amines such as 5-hydroxytryptamine (5-HT), norepinephrine and epinephrine. From Homo sapiens (Human).
   2818..3042    +  polyA_signal   bGH poly(A) signal: bovine growth hormone polyadenylation signal
   3046..3067    +  promoter       SV40 promoter (fragment): SV40 enhancer and early promoter
   3088..3516    +  rep_origin     f1 ori (sequence partly withheld): f1 bacteriophage origin of replication; arrow indicates direction of (+) strand synthesis
   3530..3859    +  promoter       SV40 promoter: SV40 enhancer and early promoter
   3926..4717    +  CDS            neo: KKA2_KLEPN - Also known as kan, nptII. Experimental evidence at protein level: Swiss-Prot protein existence level 1. Resistance to kanamycin, neomycin, paromomycin, ribostamycin, butirosin and gentamicin B. From Klebsiella pneumoniae.
   4741..4899    +  CDS            ble (fragment): BLE_KLEPN - Experimental evidence at protein level: Swiss-Prot protein existence level 1. Binding protein with a strong affinity to the bleomycin family of antibiotics. Binds to CL990; an antimitotic-antibiotic compound. From Klebsiella pneumoniae.
   4894..5015    +  polyA_signal   SV40 poly(A) signal: SV40 polyadenylation signal
   5088..5104    -  protein_bind   lac operator: The lac repressor binds to the lac operator to inhibit transcription in E. coli. This inhibition can be relieved by adding lactose or isopropyl-β-D-thiogalactopyranoside (IPTG). lac repressor encoded by lacI
   5112..5142    -  promoter       lac promoter: promoter for the E. coli lac operon
   5157..5178    -  protein_bind   CAP binding site: CAP binding activates transcription in the presence of cAMP. E. coli catabolite activator protein
   5191..5283    -  CDS            lacI (fragment): lac repressor; lacI; The lac repressor binds to the lac operator to inhibit transcription in E. coli. This inhibition can be relieved by adding lactose or isopropyl-β-D-thiogalactopyranoside (IPTG).
   5466..6054    -  rep_origin     ori: high-copy-number ColE1/pMB1/pBR322/pUC origin of replication
   6225..7085    -  CDS            AmpR: β-lactamase; bla; confers resistance to ampicillin, carbenicillin, and related antibiotics
   7086..7190    -  promoter       AmpR promoter: bla
