[The description below was written by a language model from this plasmid's Addgene catalogue record and pLannotate feature annotations shown in this document.]
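Description:
JB20 is a mammalian expression plasmid built on a backbone recorded as "cDNA3.15" (the feature layout resembles the pcDNA3.1 family). It is propagated in E. coli through a high-copy ColE1/pUC-type origin with ampicillin selection from the β-lactamase gene, and it also carries an f1 phage origin. A separate cassette with the SV40 early promoter, the neomycin phosphotransferase gene and the SV40 polyadenylation signal would allow G418 selection of transfected mammalian cells. Short annotated fragments such as the ble, lacI, bom and truncated HIV-1 LTR hits appear to be backbone remnants or annotation artefacts rather than functional parts.

The payload is a single fusion protein driven by the CMV immediate-early enhancer and promoter and terminated by the bovine growth hormone poly(A) signal, with a T7 promoter lying just upstream of the coding region. It joins human RAB11A, named "QL" in the record, to the promiscuous biotin ligase BirA(R118G) (BirA*, BioID), followed by an HA epitope tag and a C-terminal fragment of human monoamine oxidase A. "QL" is the usual shorthand for a glutamine-to-leucine substitution that locks a Rab in its GTP-bound, active state, although the record does not spell out the mutation. The HA tag is listed in the insert name but is not annotated in the feature table.

The MAO segment presumably acts as a tail anchor that targets the fusion to the mitochondrial outer membrane. This moves the Rab away from its normal location, so that BirA* biotinylates proteins recruited to it at this ectopic site. The stated purposes of proximity labelling and mitochondrial relocalisation fit its use for identifying effectors and other interactors of active Rab11A in living cells.
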