Addgene plasmid #128912: JB20
Purpose: mammalian expression, proximity labelling, mitochondrial relocalisation
Depositing lab: Sean Munro. Publication: In vivo identification of GTPase interactors by mitochondrial relocalization and proximity biotinylation. Gillingham AK, Bertram J, Begum F, Munro S. Elife. 2019 Jul 11;8. pii: 45916. doi: 10.7554/eLife.45916. PubMed 31294692.
Backbone
  Vector backbone: cDNA3.15
  Vector type: Mammalian Expression
Growth in bacteria
  Bacterial resistance: Ampicillin, 100 μg/mL
  Growth temperature: 37°C
  Growth strain: DH5alpha
  Copy number: High Copy
Gene/Insert
  Gene/Insert name: Rab11AQL-BirA*-HA-MAO
  Species: H. sapiens (human)
  Entrez Gene: RAB11A (a.k.a. YL8)
  Cloning method: Restriction Enzyme; 5′ cloning site Unknown (unknown if destroyed); 3′ cloning site Unknown (unknown if destroyed)
Terms and licenses: Academic/Nonprofit Terms; Industry Terms: Not Available to Industry
Depositor comments: Please visit https://www.biorxiv.org/content/10.1101/553206v2 for bioRxiv preprint.
How to cite: JB20 was a gift from Sean Munro (Addgene plasmid # 128912 ; http://n2t.net/addgene:128912 ; RRID:Addgene_128912)
